>Addgene plasmid #63874 | pSG lacZ | addgene partial sequence | sequence record 110720 | LacZ-R 5'-GACAGTATCGGCCTCAGGAA-3'
AAGCGCCATTCGCCATTCAGGCTGCGCAACTGTTGGGAAGGGCGATCGGTGCGGGCCTCTTCGCTATTAC
GCCAGCTGGCGAAAGGGGGATGTGCTGCAAGGCGATTAAGTTGGGTAACGCCAGGGTTTTCCCAGTCACG
ACGTTGTAAAACGACGGCCAGTGAATTAGGGCCGCTAACCCTACACAAAGCTTAGCGTAATCATGGTGAA
TTCTGTTTCCTGTGTGAAATTGTTATCCGCTCACAATTGTCGACATTATACGAGCCGATGATTAATTGTC
AACACGGCCGACGCGCTGGGCTACGTCTTGCTGGCGTTCGCGACGCGAGGCTGGATGGCCTTCCCCATTA
TGATTCTTCTCGCTTCCGGCGGCATCGGGATGCCCGCGTTGCAGGCCATGCTGTCCAGGCAGGTAGATGA
CGACCATCAGGGACAGCTTCAAGGATCGCTCGCGGCTCTTACCAGCCTAACTTCGATCATTGGACCGCTG
ATCGTCACGGCGATTTATGCCGCCTCGGC
