[The description below was written by a language model from this plasmid's Addgene catalogue record.]
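Description:
pSG lacZ is a low-copy bacterial expression plasmid built on the pACYC184 backbone (about 4.5 kb without the insert) and selected with tetracycline in Escherichia coli. pACYC184-type vectors replicate from the p15A origin, which is compatible with ColE1-type plasmids, so a reporter of this kind can generally be maintained alongside a second plasmid in the same cell. The record does not include a feature table, however, so the origin and other backbone elements are inferred from the named backbone rather than documented directly. The construct is noted as being derived in part from an earlier plasmid, pSG25.

The payload is an approximately 3.2 kb E. coli lacZ gene encoding β-galactosidase, expressed from the tacI promoter, a strong hybrid trp/lac promoter. It was inserted by restriction cloning between NaeI and ScaI sites, both of which were destroyed in the process. The key feature is a +1 frameshift mutation near the 5' end of the coding sequence. Normal in-frame translation therefore cannot yield full-length active enzyme, and β-galactosidase activity arises only when ribosomes shift reading frame at or near the mutation and so restore the correct frame. Enzyme activity thus serves as a quantitative readout of frameshifting frequency.

The stated purpose is the measurement of translational accuracy. The associated work concerns 23S rRNA mutations that affect translational fidelity, which fits use of this reporter to compare error rates between wild-type and mutant ribosomes or translation factors.
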