Addgene plasmid #63874: pSG lacZ
Purpose: Measurements of translational accuracy
Depositing lab: Albert Dahlberg. Depositing organization: Brown University. Publication: Mutations at U2555, a tRNA-protected base in 23S rRNA, affect translational fidelity. O'Connor M, Dahlberg AE. Proc Natl Acad Sci U S A. 1993 Oct 1;90(19):9214-8. PubMed 8415679.
Backbone
  Vector backbone: pACYC184
  Backbone size w/o insert (bp): 4500
  Vector type: Bacterial Expression
Growth in bacteria
  Bacterial resistance: Tetracycline, 10 μg/mL
  Growth temperature: 37°C
  Growth strain: DH5alpha
  Copy number: Low Copy
Gene/Insert
  Gene/Insert name: lacZ
  Species: Escherichia coli
  Insert size (bp): 3200
  Mutation: +1 frameshift near 5' end
  GenBank ID: NC_000913.3
  Entrez Gene: lacZ (a.k.a. b0344, ECK0341)
  Promoter: PtacI
  Cloning method: Restriction Enzyme; 5′ cloning site NaeI (destroyed during cloning); 3′ cloning site ScaI (destroyed during cloning)
  Sequencing primers: 5′ M13pUC-Rev
Resource information
  A portion of this plasmid was derived from a plasmid made by: Derived from pSG25
Terms and licenses: Academic/Nonprofit Terms; Industry Terms: Not Available to Industry
Depositor comments: This plasmid carries a +1 frameshift mutation near the 5' end of lacZ.
How to cite: pSG lacZ was a gift from Albert Dahlberg (Addgene plasmid # 63874 ; http://n2t.net/addgene:63874 ; RRID:Addgene_63874)
